Addgene plasmid #24989: pEX-YFP-hLC3WT
Depositing lab: Isei Tanida. Depositing organization: Japan Institute for Health Security. Publication: Consideration about negative controls for LC3 and expression vectors for four colored fluorescent protein-LC3 negative controls. Tanida I, Yamaji T, Ueno T, Ishiura S, Kominami E, Hanada K. Autophagy. 2008 Jan 1. 4(1):131-4. PubMed 18000393.
Backbone
  Vector backbone: pCXN2
  Backbone size w/o insert (bp): 6000
  Vector type: Mammalian Expression
  Selectable markers: Neomycin (select with G418)
Growth in bacteria
  Bacterial resistance: Ampicillin, 100 μg/mL
  Growth temperature: 37°C
  Growth strain: DH5alpha
  Copy number: High Copy
Gene/Insert
  Gene/Insert name: a wild type human MAP1-LC3B fused with EYFP
  Species: H. sapiens (human)
  Insert size (bp): 378
  Entrez Gene: MAP1LC3B (a.k.a. ATG8F, LC3B, MAP1A/1BLC3, MAP1LC3B-a)
  Tag / fusion protein: EYFP (N terminal on backbone)
  Cloning method: Restriction Enzyme; 5′ cloning site Bgl2 (not destroyed); 3′ cloning site SalI/XhoI (destroyed during cloning)
  Sequencing primers: 5′ GFP-C
Terms and licenses: Academic/Nonprofit Terms; Industry Terms: Not Available to Industry
How to cite: pEX-YFP-hLC3WT was a gift from Isei Tanida (Addgene plasmid # 24989 ; http://n2t.net/addgene:24989 ; RRID:Addgene_24989)
