[The description below was written by a language model from this plasmid's Addgene catalogue record.]
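Description:
pEX-YFP-hLC3WT is a mammalian expression plasmid built on the pCXN2 backbone (about 6 kb without insert) that encodes wild-type human MAP1LC3B (LC3B) fused at its N terminus to the yellow fluorescent protein EYFP. It is maintained in E. coli as a high-copy plasmid under ampicillin selection, and it carries a neomycin resistance marker so that transfected mammalian cells can be selected with G418, for example to derive stable lines. The record does not name the promoter driving the fusion or list the origin of replication or polyadenylation elements, and no feature table is provided to confirm them.

The LC3B coding region is a 378 bp insert placed downstream of, and in frame with, the EYFP sequence already present on the vector. It was cloned by restriction digestion, with the BglII site at the 5′ junction retained and a SalI/XhoI compatible-end junction at the 3′ side destroyed. Placing the fluorescent protein at the N terminus matters for LC3 biology. LC3 is processed at its C terminus and then conjugated to phosphatidylethanolamine, which anchors it to autophagosomal membranes, so an N-terminal tag stays attached through this processing.

The resulting YFP-LC3 fusion serves as a fluorescent marker of autophagosomes, typically seen as puncta when autophagy is induced. The associated publication concerns negative controls for LC3 and a set of LC3 expression vectors in four fluorescent colours, which suggests that this wild-type construct is the functional counterpart used alongside those negative controls.
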