>Addgene plasmid #24989 | pEX-YFP-hLC3WT | depositor partial sequence | sequence record 11538 | Author sequence
ATGCCGTCGGAGAAGACCTTCAAGCAGCGCCGCACCTTCGAACAAAGAGTAGAAGATGTCCGACTTATTC
GAGAGCAGCATCCAACCAAAATCCCGGTGATAATAGAACGATACAAGGGTGAGAAGCAGCTTCCTGTTCT
GGATAAAACAAAGTTCCTTGTACCTGACCATGTCAACATGAGTGAGCTCATCAAGATAATTAGAAGGCGC
TTACAGCTCAATGCTAATCAGGCCTTCTTCCTGTTGGTGAACGGACACAGCATGGTCAGCGTCTCCACAC
CAATCTCAGAGGTGTATGAGAGTGAGAAAGATGAAGATGGATTCCTGTACATGGTCTACGCCTCCCAGGA
GACGTTCGGGATGAAATTGTCAGTGTAA
