>Addgene plasmid #24989 | pEX-YFP-hLC3WT | addgene partial sequence | sequence record 30958 | 24989 with Bglob-pA-R
TGGCCNCACCAGCCACCACCTTCTGATAGGCAGCCTGCACCTGAGGAGTGAATTGAGCTCCCGGGCTCGA
CTTACACTGACAATTTCATCCCGAACGTCTCCTGGGAGGCGTAGACCATGTACAGGAATCCATCTTCATC
TTTCTCACTCTCATACACCTCTGAGATTGGTGTGGAGACGCTGACCATGCTGTGTCCGTTCACCAACAGG
AAGAAGGCCTGATTAGCATTGAGCTGTAAGCGCCTTCTAATTATCTTGATGAGCTCACTCATGTTGACAT
GGTCAGGTACAAGGAACTTTGTTTTATCCAGAACAGGAAGCTGCTTCTCACCCTTGTATCGTTCTATTAT
CACCGGGATTTTGGTTGGATGCTGCTCTCGAATAAGTCGGACATCTTCTACTCTTTGTTCGAAGGTGCGG
CGCTGCTTGAAGGTCTTCTCCGACGGCATAGATCTGAGTCCGGACTTGTACAGCTCGTCCATGCCGAGAG
TGATCCCGGCGGCGGTCACGAACTCCAGCAGGACCATGTGATCGCGCTTCTCGTTGGGGTCTTTGCTCAG
GGCGGACTGGTAGCTCAGGTAGTGGTTGTCGGGCAGCAGCACGGGGCCGTCGCCGATGGGGGTGTTCTGC
TGGTAGTGGTCGGCGAGCTGCACGCTGCCGTCCTCGATGTTGTGGCGGATCTTGAAGTTCACCTTGATGC
CGTTCTTCTGCTTGTCGGCCATGATATAGACGTTGTGGCTGTTGTAGTTGTACTCCAGCTTGTGCCCCAN
GATGTTGCCGTCCTCCTTGAAGTCGATGCCCTTCAGCTCGATGCGGTTCACCAGGGTGTCGCCCTCGAAC
TTCACCTCGGCGCGGGTCTTGTAGTTGCCGTCG
